>Addgene plasmid #224546 | pEN243-EN1953 | addgene full sequence | sequence record 454188 | Addgene NGS Result
GAGGGCCTATTTCCCATGATTCCTTCATATTTGCATATACGATACAAGGCTGTTAGAGAGATAATTGGAA
TTAATTTGACTGTAAACACAAAGATATTAGTACAAAATACGTGACGTAGAAAGTAATAATTTCTTGGGTA
GTTTGCAGTTTTAAAATTATGTTTTAAAATGGACTATCATATGCTTACCGTAACTTGAAAGTATTTCGAT
TTCTTGGCTTTATATATCTTGTGGAAAGGACGAAACACCGCCAGAACTTCAGGATGAATGGTTTTAGAGC
TAGAAATAGCAAGTTAAAATAAGGCTAGTCCGTTATCAACTTGAAAAAGTGGCACCGAGTCGGTGCTTTT
TTGTTTTAGAGCTAGAAATAGCAAGTTAAAATAAGGCTAGTCCGTTTTTAGCGCGTGCGCCAATTCTGCA
GACAAATGGCTCTAGAGGTACCCGTTACATAACTTACGGTAAATGGCCCGCCTGGCTGACCGCCCAACGA
CCCCCGCCCATTGACGTCAATAGTAACGCCAATAGGGACTTTCCATTGACGTCAATGGGTGGAGTATTTA
CGGTAAACTGCCCACTTGGCAGTACATCAAGTGTATCATATGCCAAGTACGCCCCCTATTGACGTCAATG
ACGGTAAATGGCCCGCCTGGCATTGTGCCCAGTACATGACCTTATGGGACTTTCCTACTTGGCAGTACAT
CTACGTATTAGTCATCGCTATTACCATGGTCGAGGTGAGCCCCACGTTCTGCTTCACTCTCCCCATCTCC
CCCCCCTCCCCACCCCCAATTTTGTATTTATTTATTTTTTAATTATTTTGTGCAGCGATGGGGGCGGGGG
GGGGGGGGGGGCGCGCGCCAGGCGGGGCGGGGCGGGGCGAGGGGCGGGGCGGGGCGAGGCGGAGAGGTGC
GGCGGCAGCCAATCAGAGCGGCGCGCTCCGAAAGTTTCCTTTTATGGCGAGGCGGCGGCGGCGGCGGCCC
TATAAAAAGCGAAGCGCGCGGCGGGCGGGAGTCGCTGCGCGCTGCCTTCGCCCCGTGCCCCGCTCCGCCG
CCGCCTCGCGCCGCCCGCCCCGGCTCTGACTGACCGCGTTACTCCCACAGGTGAGCGGGCGGGACGGCCC
TTCTCCTCCGGGCTGTAATTAGCTGAGCAAGAGGTAAGGGTTTAAGGGATGGTTGGTTGGTGGGGTATTA
ATGTTTAATTACCTGGAGCACCTGCCTGAAATCACTTTTTTTCAGGTTGGACCGGTGCCACCATGGACTA
TAAGGACCACGACGGAGACTACAAGGATCATGATATTGATTACAAAGACGATGACGATAAGATGGCCCCA
AAGAAGAAGCGGAAGGTCGGTATCCACGGAGTCCCAGCAGCCGACAAGAAGTACAGCATCGGCCTGGACA
TCGGCACCAACTCTGTGGGCTGGGCCGTGATCACCGACGAGTACAAGGTGCCCAGCAAGAAATTCAAGGT
GCTGGGCAACACCGACCGGCACAGCATCAAGAAGAACCTGATCGGAGCCCTGCTGTTCGACAGCGGCGAA
ACAGCCGAGGCCACCCGGCTGAAGAGAACCGCCAGAAGAAGATACACCAGACGGAAGAACCGGATCTGCT
ATCTGCAAGAGATCTTCAGCAACGAGATGGCCAAGGTGGACGACAGCTTCTTCCACAGACTGGAAGAGTC
CTTCCTGGTGGAAGAGGATAAGAAGCACGAGCGGCACCCCATCTTCGGCAACATCGTGGACGAGGTGGCC
TACCACGAGAAGTACCCCACCATCTACCACCTGAGAAAGAAACTGGTGGACAGCACCGACAAGGCCGACC
TGCGGCTGATCTATCTGGCCCTGGCCCACATGATCAAGTTCCGGGGCCACTTCCTGATCGAGGGCGACCT
GAACCCCGACAACAGCGACGTGGACAAGCTGTTCATCCAGCTGGTGCAGACCTACAACCAGCTGTTCGAG
GAAAACCCCATCAACGCCAGCGGCGTGGACGCCAAGGCCATCCTGTCTGCCAGACTGAGCAAGAGCAGAC
GGCTGGAAAATCTGATCGCCCAGCTGCCCGGCGAGAAGAAGAATGGCCTGTTCGGAAACCTGATTGCCCT
GAGCCTGGGCCTGACCCCCAACTTCAAGAGCAACTTCGACCTGGCCGAGGATGCCAAACTGCAGCTGAGC
AAGGACACCTACGACGACGACCTGGACAACCTGCTGGCCCAGATCGGCGACCAGTACGCCGACCTGTTTC
TGGCCGCCAAGAACCTGTCCGACGCCATCCTGCTGAGCGACATCCTGAGAGTGAACACCGAGATCACCAA
GGCCCCCCTGAGCGCCTCTATGATCAAGAGATACGACGAGCACCACCAGGACCTGACCCTGCTGAAAGCT
CTCGTGCGGCAGCAGCTGCCTGAGAAGTACAAAGAGATTTTCTTCGACCAGAGCAAGAACGGCTACGCCG
GCTACATTGACGGCGGAGCCAGCCAGGAAGAGTTCTACAAGTTCATCAAGCCCATCCTGGAAAAGATGGA
CGGCACCGAGGAACTGCTCGTGAAGCTGAACAGAGAGGACCTGCTGCGGAAGCAGCGGACCTTCGACAAC
GGCAGCATCCCCCACCAGATCCACCTGGGAGAGCTGCACGCCATTCTGCGGCGGCAGGAAGATTTTTACC
CATTCCTGAAGGACAACCGGGAAAAGATCGAGAAGATCCTGACCTTCCGCATCCCCTACTACGTGGGCCC
TCTGGCCAGGGGAAACAGCAGATTCGCCTGGATGACCAGAAAGAGCGAGGAAACCATCACCCCCTGGAAC
TTCGAGGAAGTGGTGGACAAGGGCGCTTCCGCCCAGAGCTTCATCGAGCGGATGACCAACTTCGATAAGA
ACCTGCCCAACGAGAAGGTGCTGCCCAAGCACAGCCTGCTGTACGAGTACTTCACCGTGTATAACGAGCT
GACCAAAGTGAAATACGTGACCGAGGGAATGAGAAAGCCCGCCTTCCTGAGCGGCGAGCAGAAAAAGGCC
ATCGTGGACCTGCTGTTCAAGACCAACCGGAAAGTGACCGTGAAGCAGCTGAAAGAGGACTACTTCAAGA
AAATCGAGTGCTTCGACTCCGTGGAAATCTCCGGCGTGGAAGATCGGTTCAACGCCTCCCTGGGCACATA
CCACGATCTGCTGAAAATTATCAAGGACAAGGACTTCCTGGACAATGAGGAAAACGAGGACATTCTGGAA
GATATCGTGCTGACCCTGACACTGTTTGAGGACAGAGAGATGATCGAGGAACGGCTGAAAACCTATGCCC
ACCTGTTCGACGACAAAGTGATGAAGCAGCTGAAGCGGCGGAGATACACCGGCTGGGGCAGGCTGAGCCG
GAAGCTGATCAACGGCATCCGGGACAAGCAGTCCGGCAAGACAATCCTGGATTTCCTGAAGTCCGACGGC
TTCGCCAACAGAAACTTCATGCAGCTGATCCACGACGACAGCCTGACCTTTAAAGAGGACATCCAGAAAG
CCCAGGTGTCCGGCCAGGGCGATAGCCTGCACGAGCACATTGCCAATCTGGCCGGCAGCCCCGCCATTAA
GAAGGGCATCCTGCAGACAGTGAAGGTGGTGGACGAGCTCGTGAAAGTGATGGGCCGGCACAAGCCCGAG
AACATCGTGATCGAAATGGCCAGAGAGAACCAGACCACCCAGAAGGGACAGAAGAACAGCCGCGAGAGAA
TGAAGCGGATCGAAGAGGGCATCAAAGAGCTGGGCAGCCAGATCCTGAAAGAACACCCCGTGGAAAACAC
CCAGCTGCAGAACGAGAAGCTGTACCTGTACTACCTGCAGAATGGGCGGGATATGTACGTGGACCAGGAA
CTGGACATCAACCGGCTGTCCGACTACGATGTGGACCATATCGTGCCTCAGAGCTTTCTGAAGGACGACT
CCATCGACAACAAGGTGCTGACCAGAAGCGACAAGAACCGGGGCAAGAGCGACAACGTGCCCTCCGAAGA
GGTCGTGAAGAAGATGAAGAACTACTGGCGGCAGCTGCTGAACGCCAAGCTGATTACCCAGAGAAAGTTC
GACAATCTGACCAAGGCCGAGAGAGGCGGCCTGAGCGAACTGGATAAGGCCGGCTTCATCAAGAGACAGC
TGGTGGAAACCCGGCAGATCACAAAGCACGTGGCACAGATCCTGGACTCCCGGATGAACACTAAGTACGA
CGAGAATGACAAGCTGATCCGGGAAGTGAAAGTGATCACCCTGAAGTCCAAGCTGGTGTCCGATTTCCGG
AAGGATTTCCAGTTTTACAAAGTGCGCGAGATCAACAACTACCACCACGCCCACGACGCCTACCTGAACG
CCGTCGTGGGAACCGCCCTGATCAAAAAGTACCCTAAGCTGGAAAGCGAGTTCGTGTACGGCGACTACAA
GGTGTACGACGTGCGGAAGATGATCGCCAAGAGCGAGCAGGAAATCGGCAAGGCTACCGCCAAGTACTTC
TTCTACAGCAACATCATGAACTTTTTCAAGACCGAGATTACCCTGGCCAACGGCGAGATCCGGAAGCGGC
CTCTGATCGAGACAAACGGCGAAACCGGGGAGATCGTGTGGGATAAGGGCCGGGATTTTGCCACCGTGCG
GAAAGTGCTGAGCATGCCCCAAGTGAATATCGTGAAAAAGACCGAGGTGCAGACAGGCGGCTTCAGCAAA
GAGTCTATCCTGCCCAAGAGGAACAGCGATAAGCTGATCGCCAGAAAGAAGGACTGGGACCCTAAGAAGT
ACGGCGGCTTCGACAGCCCCACCGTGGCCTATTCTGTGCTGGTGGTGGCCAAAGTGGAAAAGGGCAAGTC
CAAGAAACTGAAGAGTGTGAAAGAGCTGCTGGGGATCACCATCATGGAAAGAAGCAGCTTCGAGAAGAAT
CCCATCGACTTTCTGGAAGCCAAGGGCTACAAAGAAGTGAAAAAGGACCTGATCATCAAGCTGCCTAAGT
ACTCCCTGTTCGAGCTGGAAAACGGCCGGAAGAGAATGCTGGCCTCTGCCGGCGAACTGCAGAAGGGAAA
CGAACTGGCCCTGCCCTCCAAATATGTGAACTTCCTGTACCTGGCCAGCCACTATGAGAAGCTGAAGGGC
TCCCCCGAGGATAATGAGCAGAAACAGCTGTTTGTGGAACAGCACAAGCACTACCTGGACGAGATCATCG
AGCAGATCAGCGAGTTCTCCAAGAGAGTGATCCTGGCCGACGCTAATCTGGACAAAGTGCTGTCCGCCTA
CAACAAGCACCGGGATAAGCCCATCAGAGAGCAGGCCGAGAATATCATCCACCTGTTTACCCTGACCAAT
CTGGGAGCCCCTGCCGCCTTCAAGTACTTTGACACCACCATCGACCGGAAGAGGTACACCAGCACCAAAG
AGGTGCTGGACGCCACCCTGATCCACCAGAGCATCACCGGCCTGTACGAGACACGGATCGACCTGTCTCA
GCTGGGAGGCGACAAAAGGCCGGCGGCCACGAAAAAGGCCGGCCAGGCAAAAAAGAAAAAGGAATTCGGC
AGTGGAGAGGGCAGAGGAAGTCTGCTAACATGCGGTGACGTCGAGGAGAATCCTGGCCCAATGACCGAGT
ACAAGCCCACGGTGCGCCTCGCCACCCGCGACGACGTCCCCAGGGCCGTACGCACCCTCGCCGCCGCGTT
CGCCGACTACCCCGCCACGCGCCACACCGTCGATCCGGACCGCCACATCGAGCGGGTCACCGAGCTGCAA
GAACTCTTCCTCACGCGCGTCGGGCTCGACATCGGCAAGGTGTGGGTCGCGGACGACGGCGCCGCGGTGG
CGGTCTGGACCACGCCGGAGAGCGTCGAAGCGGGGGCGGTGTTCGCCGAGATCGGCCCGCGCATGGCCGA
GTTGAGCGGTTCCCGGCTGGCCGCGCAGCAACAGATGGAAGGCCTCCTGGCGCCGCACCGGCCCAAGGAG
CCCGCGTGGTTCCTGGCCACCGTCGGAGTCTCGCCCGACCACCAGGGCAAGGGTCTGGGCAGCGCCGTCG
TGCTCCCCGGAGTGGAGGCGGCCGAGCGCGCCGGGGTGCCCGCCTTCCTGGAGACCTCCGCGCCCCGCAA
CCTCCCCTTCTACGAGCGGCTCGGCTTCACCGTCACCGCCGACGTCGAGGTGCCCGAAGGACCGCGCACC
TGGTGCATGACCCGCAAGCCCGGTGCCTGAGAATTCTAACTAGAGCTCGCTGATCAGCCTCGACTGTGCC
TTCTAGTTGCCAGCCATCTGTTGTTTGCCCCTCCCCCGTGCCTTCCTTGACCCTGGAAGGTGCCACTCCC
ACTGTCCTTTCCTAATAAAATGAGGAAATTGCATCGCATTGTCTGAGTAGGTGTCATTCTATTCTGGGGG
GTGGGGTGGGGCAGGACAGCAAGGGGGAGGATTGGGAAGAGAATAGCAGGCATGCTGGGGAGCGGCCGCA
GGAACCCCTAGTGATGGAGTTGGCCACTCCCTCTCTGCGCGCTCGCTCGCTCACTGAGGCCGGGCGACCA
AAGGTCGCCCGACGCCCGGGCTTTGCCCGGGCGGCCTCAGTGAGCGAGCGAGCGCGCAGCTGCCTGCAGG
GGCGCCTGATGCGGTATTTTCTCCTTACGCATCTGTGCGGTATTTCACACCGCATA
[95 nt withheld, positions 6637-6731]
T
[46 nt withheld, positions 6733-6778]
C
[141 nt withheld, positions 6780-6920]
CCTTTGACGTTGGAGTCCACGTTCTTT
[37 nt withheld, positions 6948-6984]
ACTCTATCTCGGGCTATTCTTTTGATTTATAAGGGATTTTGCCGATTTCGGTCTATTGGTTAAAAAATGA
GCTGATTTAACAAAAATTTAACGCGAATTTTAACAAAATATTAACGTTTACAATTTTATGGTGCACTCTC
AGTACAATCTGCTCTGATGCCGCATAGTTAAGCCAGCCCCGACACCCGCCAACACCCGCTGACGCGCCCT
GACGGGCTTGTCTGCTCCCGGCATCCGCTTACAGACAAGCTGTGACCGTCTCCGGGAGCTGCATGTGTCA
GAGGTTTTCACCGTCATCACCGAAACGCGCGAGACGAAAGGGCCTCGTGATACGCCTATTTTTATAGGTT
AATGTCATGATAATAATGGTTTCTTAGACGTCAGGTGGCACTTTTCGGGGAAATGTGCGCGGAACCCCTA
TTTGTTTATTTTTCTAAATACATTCAAATATGTATCCGCTCATGAGACAATAACCCTGATAAATGCTTCA
ATAATATTGAAAAAGGAAGAGTATGAGTATTCAACATTTCCGTGTCGCCCTTATTCCCTTTTTTGCGGCA
TTTTGCCTTCCTGTTTTTGCTCACCCAGAAACGCTGGTGAAAGTAAAAGATGCTGAAGATCAGTTGGGTG
CACGAGTGGGTTACATCGAACTGGATCTCAACAGCGGTAAGATCCTTGAGAGTTTTCGCCCCGAAGAACG
TTTTCCAATGATGAGCACTTTTAAAGTTCTGCTATGTGGCGCGGTATTATCCCGTATTGACGCCGGGCAA
GAGCAACTCGGTCGCCGCATACACTATTCTCAGAATGACTTGGTTGAGTACTCACCAGTCACAGAAAAGC
ATCTTACGGATGGCATGACAGTAAGAGAATTATGCAGTGCTGCCATAACCATGAGTGATAACACTGCGGC
CAACTTACTTCTGACAACGATCGGAGGACCGAAGGAGCTAACCGCTTTTTTGCACAACATGGGGGATCAT
GTAACTCGCCTTGATCGTTGGGAACCGGAGCTGAATGAAGCCATACCAAACGACGAGCGTGACACCACGA
TGCCTGTAGCAATGGCAACAACGTTGCGCAAACTATTAACTGGCGAACTACTTACTCTAGCTTCCCGGCA
ACAATTAATAGACTGGATGGAGGCGGATAAAGTTGCAGGACCACTTCTGCGCTCGGCCCTTCCGGCTGGC
TGGTTTATTGCTGATAAATCTGGAGCCGGTGAGCGTGGAAGCCGCGGTATCATTGCAGCACTGGGGCCAG
ATGGTAAGCCCTCCCGTATCGTAGTTATCTACACGACGGGGAGTCAGGCAACTATGGATGAACGAAATAG
ACAGATCGCTGAGATAGGTGCCTCACTGATTAAGCATTGGTAACTGTCAGACCAAGTTTACTCATATATA
CTTTAGATTGATTTAAAACTTCATTTTTAATTTAAAAGGATCTAGGTGAAGATCCTTTTTGATAATCTCA
TGACCAAAATCCCTTAACGTGAGTTTTCGTTCCACTGAGCGTCAGACCCCGTAGAAAAGATCAAAGGATC
TTCTTGAGATCCTTTTTTTCTGCGCGTAATCTGCTGCTTGCAAACAAAAAAACCACCGCTACCAGCGGTG
GTTTGTTTGCCGGATCAAGAGCTACCAACTCTTTTTCCGAAGGTAACTGGCTTCAGCAGAGCGCAGATAC
CAAATACTGTTCTTCTAGTGTAGCCGTAGTTAGGCCACCACTTCAAGAACTCTGTAGCACCGCCTACATA
CCTCGCTCTGCTAATCCTGTTACCAGTGGCTGCTGCCAGTGGCGATAAGTCGTGTCTTACCGGGTTGGAC
TCAAGACGATAGTTACCGGATAAGGCGCAGCGGTCGGGCTGAACGGGGGGTTCGTGCACACAGCCCAGCT
TGGAGCGAACGACCTACACCGAACTGAGATACCTACAGCGTGAGCTATGAGAAAGCGCCACGCTTCCCGA
AGGGAGAAAGGCGGACAGGTATCCGGTAAGCGGCAGGGTCGGAACAGGAGAGCGCACGAGGGAGCTTCCA
GGGGGAAACGCCTGGTATCTTTATAGTCCTGTCGGGTTTCGCCACCTCTGACTTGAGCGTCGATTTTTGT
GATGCTCGTCAGGGGGGCGGAGCCTATGGAAAAACGCCAGCAACGCGGCCTTTTTACGGTTCCTGGCCTT
TTGCTGGCCTTTTGCTCACATGT
Features (pLannotate 1.2.2; 19 found; start..end, strand, type, name):
      1..241     +  promoter       U6 promoter: RNA polymerase III promoter for human U6 snRNA
    271..346     +  misc_RNA       gRNA scaffold: guide RNA scaffold for the Streptococcus pyogenes CRISPR/Cas9 system
    353..396     +  misc_RNA       gRNA scaffold (fragment): guide RNA scaffold for the Streptococcus pyogenes CRISPR/Cas9 system
    443..728     +  enhancer       CMV enhancer: human cytomegalovirus immediate early enhancer; contains an 18-bp deletion relative to the standard CMV enhancer
    730..1007    +  promoter       chicken β-actin promoter: No description available
   1008..1235    +  intron         hybrid intron: hybrid between chicken β-actin (CBA) and minute virus of mice (MMV) introns (Gray et al., 2011)
   1373..2974    +  CDS            Cas9(N): N-terminal portion of Streptococcus pyogenes Cas9 (Zetsche et al., 2015)
   2975..5473    +  CDS            Cas9(C): C-terminal portion of Streptococcus pyogenes Cas9 (Zetsche et al., 2015)
   5474..5521    +  CDS            nucleoplasmin NLS: bipartite nuclear localization signal from nucleoplasmin
   5591..6190    +  CDS            PuroR (fragment): puromycin N-acetyltransferase; pac from Streptomyces; confers resistance to puromycin
   6224..6335    +  polyA_signal   bGH poly(A) signal: bovine growth hormone polyadenylation signal
   6440..6580    +  repeat_region  AAV2 ITR: inverted terminal repeat of adeno-associated virus serotype 2 inverted
   6585..6636    -  misc_feature   bom (fragment): basis of mobility region from pBR322
   6655..7110    +  rep_origin     f1 ori (sequence partly withheld): f1 bacteriophage origin of replication; arrow indicates direction of (+) strand synthesis
   7111..7160    -  misc_feature   bom (fragment): basis of mobility region from pBR322
   7262..7297    -  CDS            rop (fragment): Rop protein, which maintains plasmids at low copy number; rop
   7392..7496    +  promoter       AmpR promoter: bla
   7497..8357    +  CDS            AmpR: β-lactamase; bla; confers resistance to ampicillin, carbenicillin, and related antibiotics
   8528..9116    +  rep_origin     ori: high-copy-number ColE1/pMB1/pBR322/pUC origin of replication
