[The description below was written by a language model from this plasmid's Addgene catalogue record and pLannotate feature annotations shown in this document.]
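Description:
pEN243-EN1953 is a mammalian expression plasmid built on the pX459 backbone, an all-in-one CRISPR/Cas9 vector that delivers both the nuclease and a single guide RNA from one 9.2 kb molecule. In bacteria it is maintained through a high-copy ColE1/pUC-type origin and selected with ampicillin via the β-lactamase gene. An f1 phage origin is also present, and the single AAV2 inverted terminal repeat annotated downstream of the expression cassette appears to be a backbone remnant, since one ITR alone would not support AAV packaging.

The payload consists of two transcription units. A human U6 RNA polymerase III promoter drives a guide RNA made of a 20-nucleotide spacer fused to the Streptococcus pyogenes gRNA scaffold. The spacer is directed at the first coding ATG of mouse Nipbl, which encodes a cohesin loading factor. The annotation also picks up a second, partial scaffold fragment just downstream. The second unit uses a hybrid promoter (CMV enhancer, chicken β-actin promoter and a hybrid intron) to express S. pyogenes Cas9. The software annotates Cas9 as contiguous N- and C-terminal portions, which together form one full-length coding sequence followed by a nucleoplasmin nuclear localization signal. According to the record, Cas9 is linked through a 2A peptide to puromycin N-acetyltransferase, so both proteins come from a single transcript terminated by the bGH polyadenylation signal, and transfected cells can be enriched by transient puromycin selection.

The construct is intended to introduce a double-strand break at the start of the Nipbl coding sequence in mouse cells. Such a cut could serve gene disruption or, with a donor template, N-terminal knock-in, but the record does not state which application was intended.
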