Addgene plasmid #224546: pEN243-EN1953
Purpose: Cas9-2A-puro and sgRNA targeting the first coding ATG of mouse Nipbl
Depositing lab: Elphege Nora. Publication: Synergy between regulatory elements can render cohesin dispensable for distal enhancer function. Hansen KL, Adachi AS, Braccioli L, Kadvani S, Boileau RM, Martinovic M, Pokorny B, Shah R, Anderson EC, Zhang K, Carel I, Bonitto K, Blelloch R, Fudenberg G, de Wit E, Nora EP. Science. 2025 Nov 27:eadt4221. doi: 10.1126/science.adt4221. PubMed 41308125.
Backbone
  Vector backbone: pX459
  Backbone manufacturer: Addgene #62988
  Vector type: Mammalian Expression
Growth in bacteria
  Bacterial resistance: Ampicillin, 100 μg/mL
  Growth temperature: 37°C
  Growth strain: DH5alpha
  Copy number: Unknown
Gene/Insert
  Gene/Insert name: Cas9-2A-puro and sgRNA targeting the first coding ATG of mouse Nipbl
  gRNA/shRNA sequence: CCAGAACTTCAGGATGAATG
  Species: M. musculus (mouse)
  Entrez Gene: Nipbl (a.k.a. Idn3)
Terms and licenses: Academic/Nonprofit Terms; Industry Terms: Not Available to Industry
How to cite: pEN243-EN1953 was a gift from Elphege Nora (Addgene plasmid # 224546 ; http://n2t.net/addgene:224546 ; RRID:Addgene_224546)
